>Addgene plasmid #178739 | pAc2_Cas7 | addgene full sequence | sequence record 354658 | Addgene NGS Result
TGGCGAATGGG
[124 nt withheld, positions 12-135]
C
[91 nt withheld, positions 137-227]
A
[49 nt withheld, positions 229-277]
CCTTTGACGTTGGAGTCCACGTTCTTT
[37 nt withheld, positions 305-341]
ACCCTATCTCGGTCTATTCTTTTGATTTATAAGGGATTTTGCCGATTTCGGCCTATTGGTTAAAAAATGA
GCTGATTTAACAAAAATTTAACGCGAATTTTAACAAAATATTAACGCTTACAATTTAGGTGGCACTTTTC
GGGGAAATGTGCGCGGAACCCCTATTTGTTTATTTTTCTAAATACATTCAAATATGTATCCGCTCATGAA
TTAATTCTTAGAAAAACTCATCGAGCATCAAATGAAACTGCAATTTATTCATATCAGGATTATCAATACC
ATATTTTTGAAAAAGCCGTTTCTGTAATGAAGGAGAAAACTCACCGAGGCAGTTCCATAGGATGGCAAGA
TCCTGGTATCGGTCTGCGATTCCGACTCGTCCAACATCAATACAACCTATTAATTTCCCCTCGTCAAAAA
TAAGGTTATCAAGTGAGAAATCACCATGAGTGACGACTGAATCCGGTGAGAATGGCAAAAGTTTATGCAT
TTCTTTCCAGACTTGTTCAACAGGCCAGCCATTACGCTCGTCATCAAAATCACTCGCATCAACCAAACCG
TTATTCATTCGTGATTGCGCCTGAGCGAGACGAAATACGCGATCGCTGTTAAAAGGACAATTACAAACAG
GAATCGAATGCAACCGGCGCAGGAACACTGCCAGCGCATCAACAATATTTTCACCTGAATCAGGATATTC
TTCTAATACCTGGAATGCTGTTTTCCCGGGGATCGCAGTGGTGAGTAACCATGCATCATCAGGAGTACGG
ATAAAATGCTTGATGGTCGGAAGAGGCATAAATTCCGTCAGCCAGTTTAGTCTGACCATCTCATCTGTAA
CATCATTGGCAACGCTACCTTTGCCATGTTTCAGAAACAACTCTGGCGCATCGGGCTTCCCATACAATCG
ATAGATTGTCGCACCTGATTGCCCGACATTATCGCGAGCCCATTTATACCCATATAAATCAGCATCCATG
TTGGAATTTAATCGCGGCCTAGAGCAAGACGTTTCCCGTTGAATATGGCTCATAACACCCCTTGTATTAC
TGTTTATGTAAGCAGACAGTTTTATTGTTCATGACCAAAATCCCTTAACGTGAGTTTTCGTTCCACTGAG
CGTCAGACCCCGTAGAAAAGATCAAAGGATCTTCTTGAGATCCTTTTTTTCTGCGCGTAATCTGCTGCTT
GCAAACAAAAAAACCACCGCTACCAGCGGTGGTTTGTTTGCCGGATCAAGAGCTACCAACTCTTTTTCCG
AAGGTAACTGGCTTCAGCAGAGCGCAGATACCAAATACTGTCCTTCTAGTGTAGCCGTAGTTAGGCCACC
ACTTCAAGAACTCTGTAGCACCGCCTACATACCTCGCTCTGCTAATCCTGTTACCAGTGGCTGCTGCCAG
TGGCGATAAGTCGTGTCTTACCGGGTTGGACTCAAGACGATAGTTACCGGATAAGGCGCAGCGGTCGGGC
TGAACGGGGGGTTCGTGCACACAGCCCAGCTTGGAGCGAACGACCTACACCGAACTGAGATACCTACAGC
GTGAGCTATGAGAAAGCGCCACGCTTCCCGAAGGGAGAAAGGCGGACAGGTATCCGGTAAGCGGCAGGGT
CGGAACAGGAGAGCGCACGAGGGAGCTTCCAGGGGGAAACGCCTGGTATCTTTATAGTCCTGTCGGGTTT
CGCCACCTCTGACTTGAGCGTCGATTTTTGTGATGCTCGTCAGGGGGGCGGAGCCTATGGAAAAACGCCA
GCAACGCGGCCTTTTTACGGTTCCTGGCCTTTTGCTGGCCTTTTGCTCACATGTTCTTTCCTGCGTTATC
CCCTGATTCTGTGGATAACCGTATTACCGCCTTTGAGTGAGCTGATACCGCTCGCCGCAGCCGAACGACC
GAGCGCAGCGAGTCAGTGAGCGAGGAAGCGGAAGAGCGCCTGATGCGGTATTTTCTCCTTACGCATCTGT
GCGGTATTTCACACCGCAATGGTGCACTCTCAGTACAATCTGCTCTGATGCCGCATAGTTAAGCCAGTAT
ACACTCCGCTATCGCTACGTGACTGGGTCATGGCTGCGCCCCGACACCCGCCAACACCCGCTGACGCGCC
CTGACGGGCTTGTCTGCTCCCGGCATCCGCTTACAGACAAGCTGTGACCGTCTCCGGGAGCTGCATGTGT
CAGAGGTTTTCACCGTCATCACCGAAACGCGCGAGGCAGCTGCGGTAAAGCTCATCAGCGTGGTCGTGAA
GCGATTCACAGATGTCTGCCTGTTCATCCGCGTCCAGCTCGTTGAGTTTCTCCAGAAGCGTTAATGTCTG
GCTTCTGATAAAGCGGGCCATGTTAAGGGCGGTTTTTTCCTGTTTGGTCACTGATGCCTCCGTGTAAGGG
GGATTTCTGTTCATGGGGGTAATGATACCGATGAAACGAGAGAGGATGCTCACGATACGGGTTACTGATG
ATGAACATGCCCGGTTACTGGAACGTTGTGAGGGTAAACAACTGGCGGTATGGATGCGGCGGGACCAGAG
AAAAATCACTCAGGGTCAATGCCAGCGCTTCGTTAATACAGATGTAGGTGTTCCACAGGGTAGCCAGCAG
CATCCTGCGATGCAGATCCGGAACATAATGGTGCAGGGCGCTGACTTCCGCGTTTCCAGACTTTACGAAA
CACGGAAACCGAAGACCATTCATGTTGTTGCTCAGGTCGCAGACGTTTTGCAGCAGCAGTCGCTTCACGT
TCGCTCGCGTATCGGTGATTCATTCTGCTAACCAGTAAGGCAACCCCGCCAGCCTAGCCGGGTCCTCAAC
GACAGGAGCACGATCATGCGCACCCGTGGGGCCGCCATGCCGGCGATAATGGCCTGCTTCTCGCCGAAAC
GTTTGGTGGCGGGACCAGTGACGAAGGCTTGAGCGAGGGCGTGCAAGATTCCGAATACCGCAAGCGACAG
GCCGATCATCGTCGCGCTCCAGCGAAAGCGGTCCTCGCCGAAAATGACCCAGAGCGCTGCCGGCACCTGT
CCTACGAGTTGCATGATAAAGAAGACAGTCATAAGTGCGGCGACGATAGTCATGCCCCGCGCCCACCGGA
AGGAGCTGACTGGGTTGAAGGCTCTCAAGGGCATCGGTCGAGATCCCGGTGCCTAATGAGTGAGCTAACT
TACATTAATTGCGTTGCGCTCACTGCCCGCTTTCCAGTCGGGAAACCTGTCGTGCCAGCTGCATTAATGA
ATCGGCCAACGCGCGGGGAGAGGCGGTTTGCGTATTGGGCGCCAGGGTGGTTTTTCTTTTCACCAGTGAG
ACGGGCAACAGCTGATTGCCCTTCACCGCCTGGCCCTGAGAGAGTTGCAGCAAGCGGTCCACGCTGGTTT
GCCCCAGCAGGCGAAAATCCTGTTTGATGGTGGTTAACGGCGGGATATAACATGAGCTGTCTTCGGTATC
GTCGTATCCCACTACCGAGATATCCGCACCAACGCGCAGCCCGGACTCGGTAATGGCGCGCATTGCGCCC
AGCGCCATCTGATCGTTGGCAACCAGCATCGCAGTGGGAACGATGCCCTCATTCAGCATTTGCATGGTTT
GTTGAAAACCGGACATGGCACTCCAGTCGCCTTCCCGTTCCGCTATCGGCTGAATTTGATTGCGAGTGAG
ATATTTATGCCAGCCAGCCAGACGCAGACGCGCCGAGACAGAACTTAATGGGCCCGCTAACAGCGCGATT
TGCTGGTGACCCAATGCGACCAGATGCTCCACGCCCAGTCGCGTACCGTCTTCATGGGAGAAAATAATAC
TGTTGATGGGTGTCTGGTCAGAGACATCAAGAAATAACGCCGGAACATTAGTGCAGGCAGCTTCCACAGC
AATGGCATCCTGGTCATCCAGCGGATAGTTAATGATCAGCCCACTGACGCGTTGCGCGAGAAGATTGTGC
ACCGCCGCTTTACAGGCTTCGACGCCGCTTCGTTCTACCATCGACACCACCACGCTGGCACCCAGTTGAT
CGGCGCGAGATTTAATCGCCGCGACAATTTGCGACGGCGCGTGCAGGGCCAGACTGGAGGTGGCAACGCC
AATCAGCAACGACTGTTTGCCCGCCAGTTGTTGTGCCACGCGGTTGGGAATGTAATTCAGCTCCGCCATC
GCCGCTTCCACTTTTTCCCGCGTTTTCGCAGAAACGTGGCTGGCCTGGTTCACCACGCGGGAAACGGTCT
GATAAGAGACACCGGCATACTCTGCGACATCGTATAACGTTACTGGTTTCACATTCACCACCCTGAATTG
ACTCTCTTCCGGGCGCTATCATGCCATACCGCGAAAGGTTTTGCGCCATTCGATGGTGTCCGGGATCTCG
ACGCTCTCCCTTATGCGACTCCTGCATTAGGAAGCAGCCCAGTAGTAGGTTGAGGCCGTTGAGCACCGCC
GCCGCAAGGAATGGTGCATGCAAGGAGATGGCGCCCAACAGTCCCCCGGCCACGGGGCCTGCCACCATAC
CCACGCCGAAACAAGCGCTCATGAGCCCGAAGTGGCGAGCCCGATCTTCCCCATCGGTGATGTCGGCGAT
ATAGGCGCCAGCAACCGCACCTGTGGCGCCGGTGATGCCGGCCACGATGCGTCCGGCGTAGAGGATCGAG
ATCTCGATCCCGCGAAATTAATACGACTCACTATAGGGGAATTGTGAGCGGATAACAATTCCCTCTAGAG
ATACGATAAATCAGCACAACAAAGGAGGTTTTTTGATGACCAATGCGTACACTAATACCCGCATTGAATA
TCATATCCTGCAGTCTTTTCCAGTTACCTGCCTTAATAGAGACGATGTTGGCGCCCCGAAAACAGCCGTT
GTGGGCGGAGTAACGCGGGCACGTGTTTCATCCCAGTGCTGGAAACGCCAAGTAAGATTAGCTATGCAGG
CGTTTGGGATTCAGCTGGCGTCGCGCACCAAGAAGACAGCCGAAATTTTTACGAGGGCCTGTGCCAAGGC
GGGCGCAAGCCCTGAAAAAGCAGAGACCTGTGGTCAGAAGCTAGCAGACCTGCTGGCGGATGACACCTTG
TTGTTTATTAGTGACTCAGAGGCAGGGGCGTTTGCACATCATGCCGGCGAGCAAGACTTCGATGCTAGTA
AGCTTAAAGAGAAAGAACTTGGAAAAATAGCGAAAAAAACCCTTAATCCAGCCGTTGATGCCCTTGATAT
TGCACTGTTCGGCCGCATGGTGGCAAAAGCGCCGGATATGAACGTGGAAGCGGCAGCATCTTTCGCACAT
GCAATCTCAACGCATCGCGTGAGTAATGAGGTGGAATTTTTTACTGCACTGGATGATCTACAGGACGAAC
CCGGGAGCGCGCACATGGGCAGTCTCGAGTTTAATTCTGCGACGTACTACCGCTATATTAGCCTGGATCT
TGGCCAGTTAGCCCAGACATTGGGCGAGGACGATCTGAAAAAAACCATTGCGGCTTTCACTCAAGCACTT
TTTGTCGCAGTCCCTAACGCTAGGCAAACCACCCAATCCGGAGCCAGCCCATGGGAGTTCGCAAAGGTTC
TTGTGCGGAAAGGCCAACGTCTTCAAGTTCCGTTTGAAACCCCAGTACGGGTTCAGCGAGATGGCGGTTA
TCTGCAGCCGAGTATAGATACGCTGAAAGATTATCTGCAGAAAAAGGAAAAGCTGAGCGGTTCCCTCTTC
GGTAAGCAGGGCGATTACGAATGGGGAGAAAATCCCGAGTTTAGCATAGACGCTTTGATTGCAGCTTTAC
AGTCCCATGTCCATTAACTCGAGCACCACCACCACCACCACTGAGATCCGGCTGCTAACAAAGCCCGAAA
GGAAGCTGAGTTGGCTGCTGCCACCGCTGAGCAATAACTAGCATAACCCCTTGGGGCCTCTAAACGGGTC
TTGAGGGGTTTTTTGCTGAAAGGAGGAACTATATCCGGAT
Features (pLannotate 1.2.2; 17 found; start..end, strand, type, name):
     12..440     +  rep_origin     f1 ori (sequence partly withheld): f1 bacteriophage origin of replication; arrow indicates direction of (+) strand synthesis
    493..550     +  promoter       AmpR promoter (fragment): bla
    559..1374    -  CDS            KanR: aminoglycoside phosphotransferase; aph(3')-Ia; confers resistance to kanamycin in bacteria or G418 (Geneticin®) in eukaryotes
   1496..2084    +  rep_origin     ori: high-copy-number ColE1/pMB1/pBR322/pUC origin of replication
   2270..2409    -  misc_feature   bom: basis of mobility region from pBR322
   2511..2702    -  CDS            rop: Rop protein, which maintains plasmids at low copy number; rop
   2719..3099    +  CDS            YPB1_ECOLX: Protein predicted: Swiss-Prot protein existence level 4. From Escherichia coli.
   3171..3462    -  CDS            TcR (fragment): tetracycline efflux protein; tet; confers resistance to tetracycline
   3477..3498    -  protein_bind   CAP binding site: CAP binding activates transcription in the presence of cAMP. E. coli catabolite activator protein
   3511..4593    -  CDS            lacI: lac repressor; lacI; The lac repressor binds to the lac operator to inhibit transcription in E. coli. This inhibition can be relieved by adding lactose or isopropyl-β-D-thiogalactopyranoside (IPTG).
   4594..4671    -  promoter       lacI promoter: lacI
   4679..4958    -  CDS            TcR (fragment): tetracycline efflux protein; tet; confers resistance to tetracycline
   4980..4998    +  promoter       T7 promoter: promoter for bacteriophage T7 RNA polymerase
   4999..5023    +  protein_bind   lac operator: The lac repressor binds to the lac operator to inhibit transcription in E. coli. This inhibition can be relieved by adding lactose or isopropyl-β-D-thiogalactopyranoside (IPTG). lac repressor encoded by lacI
   6105..6122    +  CDS            9xHis (fragment): 9xHis affinity tag
   6132..6181    +  CDS            SET1 (fragment): solubility-enhancement tag derived from T7 phage gene 10B
   6189..6236    +  terminator     T7 terminator: transcription terminator for bacteriophage T7 RNA polymerase
