[The description below was written by a language model from this plasmid's Addgene catalogue record and pLannotate feature annotations shown in this document.]
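Description:
pAc2_Cas7 is a bacterial expression plasmid built on the pET28b backbone that carries the cas7 gene from the second type I-E CRISPR-Cas system of Azotobacter chroococcum (given in the record as A. chroococcum). It is propagated in E. coli under kanamycin selection, conferred by an aph(3')-Ia aminoglycoside phosphotransferase gene. Replication relies on a ColE1/pBR322-type origin accompanied by the bom region and the rop gene, which keeps copy number low, consistent with the catalogue's low-copy designation. An f1 phage origin is also present. Short tetracycline-resistance fragments and a partial bla promoter are annotated but appear to be non-functional remnants of the pBR322-derived backbone.

Expression is driven by a T7 promoter immediately followed by a lac operator. The plasmid-borne lacI gene, with its own promoter, supplies the repressor, so transcription depends on T7 RNA polymerase and is IPTG-inducible in cells. The feature table does not annotate cas7 itself, but an unannotated stretch of roughly 1 kb between the lac operator and the downstream elements is where the insert presumably lies. Downstream of it are a short His-tag coding fragment, a small hit to a T7 gene 10-derived sequence and the T7 terminator. The record does not say whether the His tag is in frame with Cas7, and the cloning sites are listed as unknown.

The associated work concerns rapid cell-free characterization of multi-subunit CRISPR effectors, so this plasmid likely supplies the Cas7 subunit alongside companion plasmids encoding the other Cascade components. Part of the plasmid was derived from material generated by a genome institute.
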