Addgene plasmid #178739: pAc2_Cas7
Purpose: Expression of A. chroococcum type I-E #2 cas7
Depositing lab: Chase Beisel. Depositing organization: Helmholtz-Zentrum fuer Infektionsforschung (HZI). Publication: Rapid cell-free characterization of multi-subunit CRISPR effectors and transposons. Wimmer F, Mougiakos I, Englert F, Beisel CL. Mol Cell. 2022 Feb 16. pii: S1097-2765(22)00102-2. doi: 10.1016/j.molcel.2022.01.026. PubMed 35216669.
Backbone
  Vector backbone: pET28b
  Vector type: Bacterial Expression
Growth in bacteria
  Bacterial resistance: Kanamycin, 50 μg/mL
  Growth temperature: 37°C
  Growth strain: DH5alpha
  Copy number: Low Copy
Gene/Insert
  Gene/Insert name: A. chroococcum type I-E #2 cas7
  Species: A. chroococcum
  Cloning method: Restriction Enzyme; 5′ cloning site Unknown (unknown if destroyed); 3′ cloning site Unknown (unknown if destroyed)
Resource information
  A portion of this plasmid was derived from a plasmid made by: U.S. Department of Energy Joint Genome Institute
Terms and licenses: Academic/Nonprofit Terms; Industry Terms: Not Available to Industry
Depositor comments: If used in a publication, please acknowledge that the plasmid pEcCas5 was generated by U.S. Department of Energy Joint Genome Institute, a DOE Office of Science User Facility. The associated work was supported by the Office of Science of the U.S. Department of Energy under Contract No. DE-AC02-05CH11231.
How to cite: pAc2_Cas7 was a gift from Chase Beisel (Addgene plasmid # 178739 ; http://n2t.net/addgene:178739 ; RRID:Addgene_178739)
